>Addgene plasmid #152188 | pGBW-m4133869 | depositor full sequence | sequence record 295200 | Full Sequence
CACCATGGCAATTGCCTCAGAATTTAGTTCCCTCCCCTCGTACGCTGCGTTCGCTACCGCCCAAGAGGCA
TATGAGCAGGCCGTAGCCAACGGGGACAGCGAAGTGGTTCTTAAGAAACTGAAGAAATCTTTGAATGTGG
CAAAGAGCGAGTTTGATCGGGACGCGGCAATGCAGAGGAAGCTGGAAAAAATGGCTGATCAGGCTATGAC
ACAGATGTACAAACAAGCCCGATCCGAGGACAAGAGAGCTAAAGTCACTTCTGCCATGCAAACGATGCTA
TTCACCATGTTACGTAAGCTGGATAACGACGCACTCAATAACATAATCAATAACGCCCGCGATGGTTGTG
TGCCATTGAATATCATTCCTCTTACTACAGCGGCCAAGCTGATGGTCGTTATCCCGGACTATAACACATA
CAAAAATACCTGCGACGGCACCACTTTCACGTATGCTAGCGCCCTGTGGGAAATACAGCAGGTAGTGGAT
GCCGATTCAAAGATTGTGCAGCTTAGTGAGATCTCCATGGACAACAGTCCCAACTTGGCTTGGCCTTTAA
TCGTCACAGCTCTCAGAGCCAATAGCGCAGTTAAACTGCAAGAAAACCTTTACTTTCAGTCGATGAGTGA
CAAAATCATTCATCTAACCGATGACTCCTTTGATACAGACGTGTTGAAGGCCGATGGTGCGATACTGGTA
GATTTCTGGGCTGAATGGTGTGGCCCGTGCAAGATGATCGCACCCATTCTGGACGAGATCGCCGACGAGT
ATCAAGGAAAATTAACTGTCGCTAAGCTTAATATAGATCAGAACCCAGGGACGGCACCTAAATACGGCAT
CAGGGGAATACCTACCCTCCTGCTCTTTAAGAATGGGGAAGTTGCCGCGACAAAAGTGGGAGCCCTGTCT
AAGGGCCAGCTAAAAGAGTTCTTGGACGCTAACCTGGCAGGTTCAGGCTCGGGGCACATGCACCATCACC
ATCACCATAGCAGCGGGCTCGTGCCACGCGGCTAAGCTAGCTTGACTGACTGAGATACAGCGTACCTTCA
GCTCACAGACATGATAAGATACATTGATGAGTTTGGACAAACCACAACTAGAATGCAGTGAAAAAAATGC
TTTATTTGTGAAATTTGTGATGCTATTGCTTTATTTGTAACCATTATAAGCTGCAATAAACAAGTTAACA
ACAACAATTGCATTCATTTTATGTTTCAGGTTCAGGGGGAGGTGTGGGAGGTTTTTTAAAGCAAGTAAAA
CCTCTACAAATGTGGTATTGGCCCATCTCTATCGGTATCGTAGCATAACCCCTTGGGGCCTCTAAACGGG
TCTTGAGGGGTTTTTTGTGCCCCTCGGGCCGGATTGCTATCTACCGGCATTGGCGCAGAAAAAAATGCCT
GATGCGACGCTGCGCGTCTTATACTCCCACATATGCCAGATTCAGCAACGGATACGGCTTCCCCAACTTG
CCCACTTCCATACGTGTCCTCCTTACCAGAAATTTATCCTTAAGGTCGTCAGCTATCCTGCAGGCGATCT
CTCGATTTCGATCAAGACATTCCTTTAATGGTCTTTTCTGGACACCACTAGGGGTCAGAAGTAGTTCATC
AAACTTTCTTCCCTCCCTAATCTCATTGGTTACCTTGGGCTATCGAAACTTAATTAACCAGTCAAGTCAG
CTACTTGGCGAGATCGACTTGTCTGGGTTTCGACTACGCTCAGAATTGCGTCAGTCAAGTTCGATCTGGT
CCTTGCTATTGCACCCGTTCTCCGATTACGAGTTTCATTTAAATCATGTGAGCAAAAGGCCAGCAAAAGG
CCAGGAACCGTAAAAAGGCCGCGTTGCTGGCGTTTTTCCATAGGCTCCGCCCCCCTGACGAGCATCACAA
AAATCGACGCTCAAGTCAGAGGTGGCGAAACCCGACAGGACTATAAAGATACCAGGCGTTTCCCCCTGGA
AGCTCCCTCGTGCGCTCTCCTGTTCCGACCCTGCCGCTTACCGGATACCTGTCCGCCTTTCTCCCTTCGG
GAAGCGTGGCGCTTTCTCATAGCTCACGCTGTAGGTATCTCAGTTCGGTGTAGGTCGTTCGCTCCAAGCT
GGGCTGTGTGCACGAACCCCCCGTTCAGCCCGACCGCTGCGCCTTATCCGGTAACTATCGTCTTGAGTCC
AACCCGGTAAGACACGACTTATCGCCACTGGCAGCAGCCACTGGTAACAGGATTAGCAGAGCGAGGTATG
TAGGCGGTGCTACAGAGTTCTTGAAGTGGTGGCCTAACTACGGCTACACTAGAAGAACAGTATTTGGTAT
CTGCGCTCTGCTGAAGCCAGTTACCTTCGGAAAAAGAGTTGGTAGCTCTTGATCCGGCAAACAAACCACC
GCTGGTAGCGGTGGTTTTTTTGTTTGCAAGCAGCAGATTACGCGCAGAAAAAAAGGATCTCAAGAAGATC
CTTTGATCTTTTCTACGGGGTCTGACGCTCAGTGGAACGAAAACTCACGTTAAGGGATTTTGGTCATGAG
ATTATCAAAAAGGATCTTCACCTAGATCCTTTTAAATTAAAAATGAAGTTTTAAATCAATCTAAAGTATA
TATGAGTAAACTTGGTCTGACAGTTACCAATGCTTAATCAGTGAGGCACCTATCTCAGCGATCTGTCTAT
TTCGTTCATCCATAGTTGCATTTAAATTTCCGAACTCTCCAAGGCCCTCGTCGGAAAATCTTCAAACCTT
TCGTCCGATCCATCTTGCAGGCTACCTCTCGAACGAACTATCGCAAGTCTCTTGGCCGGCCTTGCGCCTT
GGCTATTGCTTGGCAGCGCCTATCGCCAGGTATTACTCCAATCCCGAATATCCGAGATCGGGATCACCCG
AGAGAAGTTCAACCTACATCCTCAATCCCGATCTATCCGAGATCCGAGGAATATCGAAATCGGGGCGCGC
CTGGCCTCCGCGCCGGGTTTTGGCGCCTCCCGCGGGCGCCCCCCTCGTCACGGCGAGCGCTGCCACGTCA
GACGAAGGGCGCAGGAGCGTCCTGATCCTTCCGCCCGGACGCTCAGGACAGCGGCCCGCTGCTCATAAGA
CTCGGCCTTAGAACCCCAGTATCAGCAGAAGGACATTTTAGGACGGGACTTGGGTGACTCTAGGGCACTG
GTTTTCTTTCCAGAGAGCGGAACAGGCGAGGAAAAGTAGTCCCTTCTCGGCGATTCTGCGGAGGGATCTC
CGTGGGGCGGTGAACGCCGATGATTATATAAGGACGCGCCGGGTGTGGCACAGCTAGTTCCGTCGCAGCC
GGGATTTGGGTCGCGGTTCTTGTTTGTGGATCGCTGTGATCGTCACTTGGTGAGTAGCGGGCTGCTGGGC
TGGCCGGGGCTTTCGTGGCCGCCGGGCCGCTCGGTGGGACGGAAGCGTGTGGAGAGACCGCCAAGGGCTG
TAGTCTGGGTCCGCGAGCAAGGTTGCCCTGAACTGGGGGTTGGGGGGAGCGCAGCAAAATGGCGGCTGTT
CCCGAGTCTTGAATGGAAGACGCTTGTGAGGCGGGCTGTGAGGTCGTTGAAACAAGGTGGGGGGCATGGT
GGGCGGCAAGAACCCAAGGTCTTGAGCCCTTCGCTAATGCGGGAAAGCTCTTATTCGGGTGAGATGGGCT
GGGCACCATCTGGGGACCCTGACGTGAAGTTTGTCACTGACTGGAGAACTCGGTTTGTCGTCTGTTGCGG
GGGCGGCAGTTATGGCGGTGCCGTTGGGCAGTGCACCCGTACCTTTGGGAGCGCGCGCCCTCGTCGTGTC
GTGACGTCACCCGTTCTGTTGGCTTATAATGCAGGGTGGGGCCACCTGCCGGTAGGTGTGCGGTAGGCTT
TTCTCCGTCGCAGGACGCAGGGTTCGGGCCTAGGGTAGGCTCTCCTGAATCGACAGGCGCCGGACCTCTG
GTGAGGGGAGGGATAAGTGAGGCGTCAGTTTCTTTGGTCGGTTTTATGTACCTATCTTCTTAAGTAGCTG
AAGCTCCGGTTTTGAACTATGCGCTCGGGGTTGGCGAGTGTGTTTTGTGAAGTTTTTTAGGCACCTTTTG
AAATGTAATCATTTGGGTCAATATGTAATTTTCAGTGTTAGACTTGTAAATTGTCCGCTAAATTCTGGCC
GTTTTTGGCTTTTTTGTTAGACAACATGACCGAGTACAAGCCCACGGTGCGCCTCGCCACCCGCGACGAC
GTCCCCAGGGCCGTACGCACCCTCGCCGCCGCGTTCGCCGACTACCCCGCCACGCGCCACACCGTCGATC
CGGACCGCCACATCGAGCGGGTCACCGAGCTGCAAGAACTCTTCCTCACGCGCGTCGGGCTCGACATCGG
CAAGGTGTGGGTCGCGGACGACGGCGCCGCGGTGGCGGTCTGGACCACGCCGGAGAGCGTCGAAGCGGGG
GCGGTGTTCGCCGAGATCGGCCCGCGCATGGCCGAGTTGAGCGGTTCCCGGCTGGCCGCGCAGCAACAGA
TGGAGGGCCTCCTGGCGCCGCACCGGCCCAAGGAGCCCGCGTGGTTCCTGGCCACCGTCGGCGTCTCGCC
CGACCACCAGGGCAAGGGTCTGGGCAGCGCCGTCGTGCTCCCCGGAGTGGAGGCCGCCGAGCGCGCCGGG
GTGCCCGCCTTCCTGGAGACCTCCGCGCCCCGCAACCTCCCCTTCTACGAGCGGCTCGGCTTCACCGTCA
CCGCCGACGTCGAGGTGCCCGAAGGACCGCGCACCTGGTGCATGACCCGCAAGCCCGGTGCCTAGGCTAG
TATGTAAGCCTAGTCTTAGATAATAAAATCGCTATCCATCGAAGATGGATGTGTGTTGGTTTTTTGTGTG
TGTAACGCTAGGCGCGCCTGGTGTACCGAGAACGATCCTCTCAGTGCGAGTCTCGACGATCCATATCGTT
GCTTGGCAGTCAGCCAGTCGGAATCCAGCTTGGGACCCAGGAAGTCCAATCGTCAGATATTGTACTCAAG
CCTGGTCACGGCAGCGTACCGATCTGTTTAAACCTAGATATTGATAGTCTGATCGGTCAACGTATAATCG
AGTCCTAGCTTTTGCAAACATCTATCAAGAGACAGGATCAGCAGGAGGCTTTCGCATGAGTATTCAACAT
TTCCGTGTCGCCCTTATTCCCTTTTTTGCGGCATTTTGCCTTCCTGTTTTTGCTCACCCAGAAACGCTGG
TGAAAGTAAAAGATGCTGAAGATCAGTTGGGTGCGCGAGTGGGTTACATCGAACTGGATCTCAACAGCGG
TAAGATCCTTGAGAGTTTTCGCCCCGAAGAACGCTTTCCAATGATGAGCACTTTTAAAGTTCTGCTATGT
GGCGCGGTATTATCCCGTATTGACGCCGGGCAAGAGCAACTCGGTCGCCGCATACACTATTCTCAGAATG
ACTTGGTTGAGTATTCACCAGTCACAGAAAAGCATCTTACGGATGGCATGACAGTAAGAGAATTATGCAG
TGCTGCCATAACCATGAGTGATAACACTGCGGCCAACTTACTTCTGACAACGATTGGAGGACCGAAGGAG
CTAACCGCTTTTTTGCACAACATGGGGGATCATGTAACTCGCCTTGATCGTTGGGAACCGGAGCTGAATG
AAGCCATACCAAACGACGAGCGTGACACCACGATGCCTGTAGCAATGGCAACAACCTTGCGTAAACTATT
AACTGGCGAACTACTTACTCTAGCTTCCCGGCAACAGTTGATAGACTGGATGGAGGCGGATAAAGTTGCA
GGACCACTTCTGCGCTCGGCCCTTCCGGCTGGCTGGTTTATTGCTGATAAATCTGGAGCCGGTGAGCGTG
GGTCTCGCGGTATCATTGCAGCACTGGGGCCAGATGGTAAGCCCTCCCGTATCGTAGTTATCTACACGAC
GGGGAGTCAGGCAACTATGGATGAACGAAATAGACAGATCGCTGAGATAGGTGCCTCACTGATTAAGCAT
TGGTAACCGATTCTAGGTGCATTGGCGCAGAAAAAAATGCCTGATGCGACGCTGCGCGTCTTATACTCCC
ACATATGCCAGATTCAGCAACGGATACGGCTTCCCCAACTTGCCCACTTCCATACGTGTCCTCCTTACCA
GAAATTTATCCTTAAGATCGTTTAAACTCGACTCTGGCTCTATCGAATCTCCGTCGTTTCGAGCTTACGC
GAACAGCCGTGGCGCTCATTTGCTCGTCGGGCATCGAATCTCGTCAGCTATCGTCAGCTTACCTTTTTGG
CAGCGATCGCGGCTCCCGACATCTTGGACCATTAGCTCCACAGGTATCTTCTTCCCTCTAGTGGTCATAA
CAGCAGCTTCAGCTACCTCTCAATTCAAAAAACCCCTCAAGACCCGTTTAGAGGCCCCAAGGGGTTATGC
TATCAATCGTTGCGTTACACACACAAAAAACCAACACACATCCATCTTCGATGGATAGCGATTTTATTAT
CTAACTGCTGATCGAGTGTAGCCAGATCTAGTAATCAATTACGGGGTCATTAGTTCATAGCCCATATATG
GAGTTCCGCGTTACATAACTTACGGTAAATGGCCCGCCTGGCTGACCGCCCAACGACCCCCGCCCATTGA
CGTCAATAATGACGTATGTTCCCATAGTAACGCCAATAGGGACTTTCCATTGACGTCAATGGGTGGAGTA
TTTACGGTAAACTGCCCACTTGGCAGTACATCAAGTGTATCATATGCCAAGTACGCCCCCTATTGACGTC
AATGACGGTAAATGGCCCGCCTGGCATTATGCCCAGTACATGACCTTATGGGACTTTCCTACTTGGCAGT
ACATCTACGTATTAGTCATCGCTATTACCATGCTGATGCGGTTTTGGCAGTACATCAATGGGCGTGGATA
GCGGTTTGACTCACGGGGATTTCCAAGTCTCCACCCCATTGACGTCAATGGGAGTTTGTTTTGGCACCAA
AATCAACGGGACTTTCCAAAATGTCGTAACAACTCCGCCCCATTGACGCAAATGGGCGGTAGGCGTGTAC
GGTGGGAGGTCTATATAAGCAGAGCTGGTTTAGTGAACCGTCAGATCAGATCTTTGTCGATCCTACCATC
CACTCGACACACCCGCCAGCGGCCGC
Features (pLannotate 1.2.2; 21 found; start..end, strand, type, name):
    623..949     +  CDS            trxA: THIO_ECO57 - Experimental evidence at protein level: Swiss-Prot protein existence level 1. Participates in various redox reactions through the reversible oxidation of its active center dithiol to a disulfide and catalyzes dithiol-disulfide exchange reactions. From Escherichia coli O157:H7.
    971..988     +  CDS            6xHis: 6xHis affinity tag
   1065..1186    -  polyA_signal   SV40 poly(A) signal: SV40 polyadenylation signal
   1209..1278    -  CDS            large T antigen (fragment): large T antigen from SV40 (simian virus 40)
   1301..1347    +  terminator     T7 terminator: transcription terminator for bacteriophage T7 RNA polymerase
   1377..1513    +  terminator     rrnG terminator: transcription terminator from the E. coli ribosomal RNA rrnG operon (Albrechtsen et al., 1991)
   1558..1629    +  misc_feature   3' β-globin insulator: insulator downstream of the human β-globin locus (Farrell et al., 2002)
   1855..2443    -  rep_origin     ori: high-copy-number ColE1/pMB1/pBR322/pUC origin of replication
   2615..2679    -  CDS            bla(M) (fragment): β-lactamase lacking the signal sequence; bla(M); allows cytosolic expression of β-lactamase
   2943..4152    +  promoter       UbC promoter: human ubiquitin C promoter
   4156..4753    +  CDS            PuroR (fragment): puromycin N-acetyltransferase; pac from Streptomyces; confers resistance to puromycin
   4782..4830    +  polyA_signal   poly(A) signal: synthetic polyadenylation signal
   5096..5956    +  CDS            AmpR: β-lactamase; bla; confers resistance to ampicillin, carbenicillin, and related antibiotics
   5969..6105    +  terminator     rrnG terminator: transcription terminator from the E. coli ribosomal RNA rrnG operon (Albrechtsen et al., 1991)
   6250..6321    +  misc_feature   5' β-globin insulator: insulator upstream of the human β-globin locus (Farrell et al., 2002)
   6326..6372    -  terminator     T7 terminator: transcription terminator for bacteriophage T7 RNA polymerase
   6390..6438    -  polyA_signal   poly(A) signal: synthetic polyadenylation signal
   6519..6822    +  enhancer       CMV enhancer: human cytomegalovirus immediate early enhancer
   6895..6912    -  promoter       CMV promoter (fragment): human cytomegalovirus (CMV) immediate early promoter
   6975..7026    +  promoter       CMVd2 promoter: truncated human cytomegalovirus (CMV) immediate early promoter that yields moderately reduced expression relative to the full-length promoter
   7092..607     +  CDS            R1A_SARS2 (fragment) (across the origin): Experimental evidence at protein level: Swiss-Prot protein existence level 1. [Non-structural protein 10]: Plays a pivotal role in viral transcription by stimulating both nsp14 3'-5' exoribonuclease and nsp16 2'-O-methyltransferase activities. Therefore plays an essential role in viral mRNAs cap methylation. From Severe acute respiratory syndrome coronavirus 2 (2019-nCoV) (SARS-CoV-2).
