[The description below was written by a language model from this plasmid's Addgene catalogue record and pLannotate feature annotations shown in this document.]
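Description:
pGBW-m4133869 is a mammalian expression plasmid built on the pTwist_CMV_Puro_6 backbone and carrying the wild-type coding sequence for SARS-CoV-2 nsp8, a mature non-structural protein cleaved from the ORF1ab replicase polyprotein. It is maintained in E. coli as a high-copy plasmid through a ColE1/pUC-type origin and selected with ampicillin via a complete β-lactamase gene. A short additional bla fragment near the origin appears to be a backbone remnant. For selection in mammalian cells, a separate cassette places a puromycin N-acetyltransferase gene under the human ubiquitin C promoter, followed by a synthetic polyadenylation signal.

The nsp8 insert, about 0.6 kb, spans the numbering origin of the circular sequence and sits directly downstream of the CMV immediate-early enhancer and promoter elements. The automated annotation labels it as a fragment of the replicase 1a polyprotein and quotes generic text about nsp10, but this reflects the polyprotein database entry rather than the insert, which the catalogue identifies as nsp8. Immediately after the insert come E. coli thioredoxin (trxA) and a 6xHis tag. This matches the catalogue description of a C-terminal, TEV-cleavable TRX fusion supplied by the backbone, although the TEV site itself is not annotated. Thioredoxin is commonly used to aid solubility, the His tag permits affinity capture, and TEV cleavage would remove the fusion partner. An SV40 poly(A) signal is annotated downstream of the fusion on the opposite strand. Bacterial rrnG and T7 terminators and human β-globin insulator elements flank the expression unit, helping isolate it from neighbouring transcription. The construct suits transient or puromycin-selected expression of tagged nsp8 in mammalian cells for purification or functional study.
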