Addgene plasmid #152188: pGBW-m4133869
Purpose: Mammalian expression plasmid for SARS-CoV-2 nsp8
Depositing lab: Ginkgo Bioworks & Benjie Chen. Depositing organization: Ginkgo Bioworks.
Backbone
  Vector backbone: pTwist_CMV_Puro_6
  Backbone size w/o insert (bp): 6080
  Vector type: Mammalian Expression
  Selectable markers: Puromycin
Growth in bacteria
  Bacterial resistance: Ampicillin, 100 μg/mL
  Growth temperature: 37°C
  Growth strain: DH5alpha
  Copy number: High Copy
Gene/Insert
  Gene/Insert name: SARS-CoV-2 nsp8
  Species: Severe acute respiratory syndrome coronavirus 2
  Insert size (bp): 593
  Mutation: wt
  Entrez Gene: ORF1ab (a.k.a. GU280_gp01)
  Promoter: CMV
  Tag / fusion protein: Cleavable TEV;TRX (C terminal on backbone)
  Cloning method: Unknown
Resource information
  A portion of this plasmid was derived from a plasmid made by: GinkgoBioworks
Depositor comments: NCBI reference sequence: YP_009725304.1
How to cite: pGBW-m4133869 was a gift from Ginkgo Bioworks & Benjie Chen (Addgene plasmid # 152188 ; http://n2t.net/addgene:152188 ; RRID:Addgene_152188)
